>Addgene plasmid #64994 | pUAST cyto Grx1-roGFP2 | depositor full sequence | sequence record 109866 | pUAST cyto Grx1-roGFP2 sequence 10174 bps
GAATTCGTTAACAGATCTATGGCTCAAGAGTTTGTGAACTGCAAAATCCAGCCTGGGAAGGTGGTTGTGT
TCATCAAGCCCACCTGCCCGTACTGCAGGAGGGCCCAAGAGATCCTCAGTCAATTGCCCATCAAACAAGG
GCTTCTGGAATTTGTCGATATCACAGCCACCAACCACACTAACGAGATTCAAGATTATTTGCAACAGCTC
ACGGGAGCAAGAACGGTGCCTCGAGTCTTTATTGGTAAAGATTGTATAGGCGGATGCAGTGATCTAGTCT
CTTTGCAACAGAGTGGGGAACTGCTGACGCGGCTAAAGCAGATTGGAGCTCTGCAGACTAGTGGTGGTTC
AGGTGGTGGTGGTTCAGGTGGTGGTGGTTCAGGTGGAGGAGGATCAGGAGGAGGAGGATCAGGAGGAGGA
GGATCAGGAGGAGAATTCGTGAGCAAGGGCGAGGAGCTGTTCACCGGGGTGGTGCCCATCCTGGTCGAGC
TGGACGGCGACGTAAACGGCCACAAGTTCAGCGTGTCCGGCGAGGGCGAGGGCGATGCCACCTACGGCAA
GCTGACCCTGAAGTTCATCTCCACCACCGGCAAGCTGCCCGTGCCCTGGCCCACCCTCGTGACCACCCTG
ACCTACGGCGTGCAGTGCTTCAGCCGCTACCCCGACCACATGAAGCAGCACGACTTCTTCAAGTCCGCCA
TGCCCGAAGGCTACGTCCAGGAGCGCACCATCTTCTTCAAGGACGACGGCAACTACAAGACCCGCGCCGA
GGTGAAGTTCGAGGGCGACACCCTGGTGAACCGCATCGAGCTGAAGGGCATCGACTTCAAGGAGGACGGC
AACATCCTGGGGCACAAGCTGGAGTACAACTACAACTGCCACAACGTCTATATCATGGCCGACAAGCAGA
AGAACGGCATCAAGGTGAACTTCAAGATCCGCCACAACATCGAGGACGGCAGCGTGCAGCTCGCCGACCA
CTACCAGCAGAACACCCCCATCGGCGACGGCCCCGTGCTGCTGCCCGACAACCACTACCTGAGCACCTGC
TCCGCCCTGAGCAAAGACCCCAACGAGAAGCGCGATCACATGGTCCTGCTGGAGTTCGTGACCGCCGCCG
GGATCACTCTCGGCATGGACGAGCTGTACAAGTAAGGTACCTCTAGAGGATCTTTGTGAAGGAACCTTAC
TTCTGTGGTGTGACATAATTGGACAAACTACCTACAGAGATTTAAAGCTCTAAGGTAAATATAAAATTTT
TAAGTGTATAATGTGTTAAACTACTGATTCTAATTGTTTGTGTATTTTAGATTCCAACCTATGGAACTGA
TGAATGGGAGCAGTGGTGGAATGCCTTTAATGAGGAAAACCTGTTTTGCTCAGAAGAAATGCCATCTAGT
GATGATGAGGCTACTGCTGACTCTCAACATTCTACTCCTCCAAAAAAGAAGAGAAAGGTAGAAGACCCCA
AGGACTTTCCTTCAGAATTGCTAAGTTTTTTGAGTCATGCTGTGTTTAGTAATAGAACTCTTGCTTGCTT
TGCTATTTACACCACAAAGGAAAAAGCTGCACTGCTATACAAGAAAATTATGGAAAAATATTCTGTAACC
TTTATAAGTAGGCATAACAGTTATAATCATAACATACTGTTTTTTCTTACTCCACACAGGCATAGAGTGT
CTGCTATTAATAACTATGCTCAAAAATTGTGTACCTTTAGCTTTTTAATTTGTAAAGGGGTTAATAAGGA
ATATTTGATGTATAGTGCCTTGACTAGAGATCATAATCAGCCATACCACATTTGTAGAGGTTTTACTTGC
TTTAAAAAACCTCCCACACCTCCCCCTGAACCTGAAACATAAAATGAATGCAATTGTTGTTGTTAACTTG
TTTATTGCAGCTTATAATGGTTACAAATAAAGCAATAGCATCACAAATTTCACAAATAAAGCATTTTTTT
CACTGCATTCTAGTTGTGGTTTGTCCAAACTCATCAATGTATCTTATCATGTCTGGATCGGATCCACTAG
AAGGCCTTAGTATGTATGTAAGTTAATAAAACCCTTTTTTGGAGAATGTAGATTTAAAAAAACATATTTT
TTTTTTATTTTTTACTGCACTGGACATCATTGAACTTATCTGATCAGTTTTAAATTTACTTCGATCCAAG
GGTATTTGAAGTACCAGGTTCTTTCGATTACCTCTCACTCAAAATGACATTCCACTCAAAGTCAGCGCTG
TTTGCCTCCTTCTCTGTCCACAGAAATATCGCCGTCTCTTTCGCCGCTGCGTCCGCTATCTCTTTCGCCA
CCGTTTGTAGCGTTACCTAGCGTCAATGTCCGCCTTCAGTTGCACTTTGTCAGCGGTTTCGTGACGAAGC
TCCAAGCGGTTTACGCCATCAATTAAACACAAAGTGCTGTGCCAAAACTCCTCTCGCTTCTTATTTTTGT
TTGTTTTTTGAGTGATTGGGGTGGTGATTGGTTTTGGGTGGGTAAGCAGGGGAAAGTGTGAAAAATCCCG
GCAATGGGCCAAGAGGATCAGGAGCTATTAATTCGCGGAGGCAGCAAACACCCATCTGCCGAGCATCTGA
ACAATGTGAGTAGTACATGTGCATACATCTTAAGTTCACTTGATCTATAGGAACTGCGATTGCAACATCA
AATTGTCTGCGGCGTGAGAACTGCGACCCACAAAAATCCCAAACCGCAATCGCACAAACAAATAGTGACA
CGAAACAGATTATTCTGGTAGCTGTGCTCGCTATATAAGACAATTTTTAAGATCATATCATGATCAAGAC
ATCTAAAGGCATTCATTTTCGACTACATTCTTTTTTACAAAAAATATAACAACCAGATATTTTAAGCTGA
TCCTAGATGCACAAAAAATAAATAAAAGTATAAACCTACTTCGTAGGATACTTCGTTTTGTTCGGGGTTA
GATGAGCATAACGCTTGTAGTTGATATTTGAGATCCCCTATCATTGCAGGGTGACAGCGGAGCGGCTTCG
CAGAGCTGCATTAACCAGGGCTTCGGGCAGGCCAAAAACTACGGCACGCTCCTGCCACCCAGTCCGCCGG
AGGACTCCGGTTCAGGGAGCGGCCAACTAGCCGAGAACCTCACCTATGCCTGGCACAATATGGACATCTT
TGGGGCGGTCAATCAGCCGGGCTCCGGATGGCGGCAGCTGGTCAACCGGACACGCGGACTATTCTGCAAC
GAGCGACACATACCGGCGCCCAGGAAACATTTGCTCAAGAACGGTGAGTTTCTATTCGCAGTCGGCTGAT
CTGTGTGAAATCTTAATAAAGGGTCCAATTACCAATTTGAAACTCAGTTTGCGGCGTGGCCTATCCGGGC
GAACTTTTGGCCGTGATGGGCAGTTCCGGTGCCGGAAAGACGACCCTGCTGAATGCCCTTGCCTTTCGAT
CGCCGCAGGGCATCCAAGTATCGCCATCCGGGATGCGACTGCTCAATGGCCAACCTGTGGACGCCAAGGA
GATGCAGGCCAGGTGCGCCTATGTCCAGCAGGATGACCTCTTTATCGGCTCCCTAACGGCCAGGGAACAC
CTGATTTTCCAGGCCATGGTGCGGATGCCACGACATCTGACCTATCGGCAGCGAGTGGCCCGCGTGGATC
AGGTGATCCAGGAGCTTTCGCTCAGCAAATGTCAGCACACGATCATCGGTGTGCCCGGCAGGGTGAAAGG
TCTGTCCGGCGGAGAAAGGAAGCGTCTGGCATTCGCCTCCGAGGCACTAACCGATCCGCCGCTTCTGATC
TGCGATGAGCCCACCTCCGGACTGGACTCATTTACCGCCCACAGCGTCGTCCAGGTGCTGAAGAAGCTGT
CGCAGAAGGGCAAGACCGTCATCCTGACCATTCATCAGCCGTCTTCCGAGCTGTTTGAGCTCTTTGACAA
GATCCTTCTGATGGCCGAGGGCAGGGTAGCTTTCTTGGGCACTCCCAGCGAAGCCGTCGACTTCTTTTCC
TAGTGAGTTCGATGTGTTTATTAAGGGTATCTAGCATTACATTACATCTCAACTCCTATCCAGCGTGGGT
GCCCAGTGTCCTACCAACTACAATCCGGCGGACTTTTACGTACAGGTGTTGGCCGTTGTGCCCGGACGGG
AGATCGAGTCCCGTGATCGGATCGCCAAGATATGCGACAATTTTGCTATTAGCAAAGTAGCCCGGGATAT
GGAGCAGTTGTTGGCCACCAAAAATTTGGAGAAGCCACTGGAGCAGCCGGAGAATGGGTACACCTACAAG
GCCACCTGGTTCATGCAGTTCCGGGCGGTCCTGTGGCGATCCTGGCTGTCGGTGCTCAAGGAACCACTCC
TCGTAAAAGTGCGACTTATTCAGACAACGGTGAGTGGTTCCAGTGGAAACAAATGATATAACGCTTACAA
TTCTTGGAAACAAATTCGCTAGATTTTAGTTAGAATTGCCTGATTCCACACCCTTCTTAGTTTTTTTCAA
TGAGATGTATAGTTTATAGTTTTGCAGAAAATAAATAAATTTCATTTAACTCGCGAACATGTTGAAGATA
TGAATATTAATGAGATGCGAGTAACATTTTAATTTGCAGATGGTTGCCATCTTGATTGGCCTCATCTTTT
TGGGCCAACAACTCACGCAAGTGGGCGTGATGAATATCAACGGAGCCATCTTCCTCTTCCTGACCAACAT
GACCTTTCAAAACGTCTTTGCCACGATAAATGTAAGTCTTGTTTAGAATACATTTGCATATTAATAATTT
ACTAACTTTCTAATGAATCGATTCGATTTAGGTGTTCACCTCAGAGCTGCCAGTTTTTATGAGGGAGGCC
CGAAGTCGACTTTATCGCTGTGACACATACTTTCTGGGCAAAACGATTGCCGAATTACCGCTTTTTCTCA
CAGTGCCACTGGTCTTCACGGCGATTGCCTATCCGATGATCGGACTGCGGGCCGGAGTGCTGCACTTCTT
CAACTGCCTGGCGCTGGTCACTCTGGTGGCCAATGTGTCAACGTCCTTCGGATATCTAATATCCTGCGCC
AGCTCCTCGACCTCGATGGCGCTGTCTGTGGGTCCGCCGGTTATCATACCATTCCTGCTCTTTGGCGGCT
TCTTCTTGAACTCGGGCTCGGTGCCAGTATACCTCAAATGGTTGTCGTACCTCTCATGGTTCCGTTACGC
CAACGAGGGTCTGCTGATTAACCAATGGGCGGACGTGGAGCCGGGCGAAATTAGCTGCACATCGTCGAAC
ACCACGTGCCCCAGTTCGGGCAAGGTCATCCTGGAGACGCTTAACTTCTCCGCCGCCGATCTGCCGCTGG
ACTACGTGGGTCTGGCCATTCTCATCGTGAGCTTCCGGGTGCTCGCATATCTGGCTCTAAGACTTCGGGC
CCGACGCAAGGAGTAGCCGACATATATCCGAAATAACTGCTTGTTTTTTTTTTTACCATTATTACCATCG
TGTTTACTGTTTATTGCCCCCTCAAAAAGCTAATGTAATTATATTTGTGCCAATAAAAACAAGATATGAC
CTATAGAATACAAGTATTTCCCCTTCGAACATCCCCACAAGTAGACTTTGGATTTGTCTTCTAACCAAAA
GACTTACACACCTGCATACCTTACATCAAAAACTCGTTTATCGCTACATAAAACACCGGGATATATTTTT
TATATACATACTTTTCAAATCGCGCGCCCTCTTCATAATTCACCTCCACCACACCACGTTTCGTAGTTGC
TCTTTCGCTGTCTCCCACCCGCTCTCCGCAACACATTCACCTTTTGTTCGACGACCTTGGAGCGACTGTC
GTTAGTTCCGCGCGATTCGGTTCGCTCAAATGGTTCCGAGTGGTTCATTTCGTCTCAATAGAAATTAGTA
ATAAATATTTGTATGTACAATTTATTTGCTCCAATATATTTGTATATATTTCCCTCACAGCTATATTTAT
TCTAATTTAATATTATGACTTTTTAAGGTAATTTTTTGTGACCTGTTCGGAGTGATTAGCGTTACAATTT
GAACTGAAAGTGACATCCAGTGTTTGTTCCTTGTGTAGATGCATCTCAAAAAAATGGTGGGCATAATAGT
GTTGTTTATATATATCAAAAATAACAACTATAATAATAAGAATACATTTAATTTAGAAAATGCTTGGATT
TCACTGGAACTAGAATTAATTCGGCTGCTGCTCTAAACGACGCATTTCGTACTCCAAAGTACGAATTTTT
TCCCTCAAGCTCTTATTTTCATTAAACAATGAACAGGACCTAACGCACAGTCACGTTATTGTTTACATAA
ATGATTTTTTTTACTATTCAAACTTACTCTGTTTGTGTACTCCCACTGGTATAGCCTTCTTTTATCTTTT
CTGGTTCAGGCTCTATCACTTTACTAGGTACGGCATCTGCGTTGAGTCGCCTCCTTTTAAATGTCTGACC
TTTTGCAGGTGCAGCCTTCCACTGCGAATCATTAAAGTGGGTATCACAAATTTGGGAGTTTTCACCAAGG
CTGCACCCAAGGCTCTGCTCCCACAATTTTCTCTTAATAGCACACTTCGGCACGTGAATTAATTTTACTC
CAGTCACAGCTTTGCAGCAAAATTTGCAATATTTCATTTTTTTTTATTCCACGTAAGGGTTAATGTTTTC
AAAAAAAAATTCGTCCGCACACAACCTTTCCTCTCAACAAGCAAACGTGCACTGAATTTAAGTGTATACT
TCGGTAAGCTTCGGCTATCGACGGGACCACCTTATGTTATTTCATCATGGGCCAGACCCACGTAGTCCAG
CGGCAGATCGGCGGCGGAGAAGTTAAGCGTCTCCAGGATGACCTTGCCCGAACTGGGGCACGTGGTGTTC
GACGATGTGCAGCTAATTTCGCCCGGCTCCACGTCCGCCCATTGGTTAATCAGCAGACCCTCGTTGGCGT
AACGGAACCATGAGAGGTACGACAACCATTTGAGGTATACTGGCACCGAGCCCGAGTTCAAGAAGAAGGC
GTTTTTCCATAGGCTCCGCCCCCCTGACGAGCATCACAAAAATCGACGCTCAAGTCAGAGGTGGCGAAAC
CCGACAGGACTATAAAGATACCAGGCGTTTCCCCCTGGAAGCTCCCTCGTGCGCTCTCCTGTTCCGACCC
TGCCGCTTACCGGATACCTGTCCGCCTTTCTCCCTTCGGGAAGCGTGGCGCTTTCTCAATGCTCACGCTG
TAGGTATCTCAGTTCGGTGTAGGTCGTTCGCTCCAAGCTGGGCTGTGTGCACGAACCCCCCGTTCAGCCC
GACCGCTGCGCCTTATCCGGTAACTATCGTCTTGAGTCCAACCCGGTAAGACACGACTTATCGCCACTGG
CAGCAGCCACTGGTAACAGGATTAGCAGAGCGAGGTATGTAGGCGGTGCTACAGAGTTCTTGAAGTGGTG
GCCTAACTACGGCTACACTAGAAGGACAGTATTTGGTATCTGCGCTCTGCTGAAGCCAGTTACCTTCGGA
AAAAGAGTTGGTAGCTCTTGATCCGGCAAACAAACCACCGCTGGTAGCGGTGGTTTTTTTGTTTGCAAGC
AGCAGATTACGCGCAGAAAAAAAGGATCTCAAGAAGATCCTTTGATCTTTTCTACGGGGTCTGACGCTCA
GTGGAACGAAAACTCACGTTAAGGGATTTTGGTCATGAGATTATCAAAAAGGATCTTCACCTAGATCCTT
TTAAATTAAAAATGAAGTTTTAAATCAATCTAAAGTATATATGAGTAAACTTGGTCTGACAGTTACCAAT
GCTTAATCAGTGAGGCACCTATCTCAGCGATCTGTCTATTTCGTTCATCCATAGTTGCCTGACTCCCCGT
CGTGTAGATAACTACGATACGGGAGGGCTTACCATCTGGCCCCAGTGCTGCAATGATACCGCGAGACCCA
CGCTCACCGGCTCCAGATTTATCAGCAATAAACCAGCCAGCCGGAAGGGCCGAGCGCAGAAGTGGTCCTG
CAACTTTATCCGCCTCCATCCAGTCTATTAATTGTTGCCGGGAAGCTAGAGTAAGTAGTTCGCCAGTTAA
TAGTTTGCGCAACGTTGTTGCCATTGCTACAGGCATCGTGGTGTCACGCTCGTCGTTTGGTATGGCTTCA
TTCAGCTCCGGTTCCCAACGATCAAGGCGAGTTACATGATCCCCCATGTTGTGCAAAAAAGCGGTTAGCT
CCTTCGGTCCTCCGATCGTTGTCAGAAGTAAGTTGGCCGCAGTGTTATCACTCATGGTTATGGCAGCACT
GCATAATTCTCTTACTGTCATGCCATCCGTAAGATGCTTTTCTGTGACTGGTGAGTACTCAACCAAGTCA
TTCTGAGAATAGTGTATGCGGCGACCGAGTTGCTCTTGCCCGGCGTCAACACGGGATAATACCGCGCCAC
ATAGCAGAACTTTAAAAGTGCTCATCATTGGAAAACGTTCTTCGGGGCGAAAACTCTCAAGGATCTTACC
GCTGTTGAGATCCAGTTCGATGTAACCCACTCGTGCACCCAACTGATCTTCAGCATCTTTTACTTTCACC
AGCGTTTCTGGGTGAGCAAAAACAGGAAGGCAAAATGCCGCAAAAAAGGGAATAAGGGCGACACGGAAAT
GTTGAATACTCATACTCTTCCTTTTTCAATATTATTGAAGCATTTATCAGGGTTATTGTCTCATGAGCGG
ATACATATTTGAATGTATTTAGAAAAATAAACAAATAGGGGTTCCGCGCACATTTCCCCGAAAAGTGCCA
CCTGACGTCTAAGAAACCATTATTATCATGACATTAACCTATAAAAATAGGCGTATCACGAGGCCCTTTC
GTCTCGCGCGTTTCGGTGATGACGGTGAAAACCTCTGACACATGCAGCTCCCGGAGACGGTCACAGCTTG
TCTGTAAGCGGATGCCGGGAGCAGACAAGCCCGTCAGGGCGCGTCAGCGGGTGTTGGCGGGTGTCGGGGC
TGGCTTAACTATGCGGCATCAGAGCAGATTGTACTGAGAGTGCACCATATGCGGTGTGAAATACCGCACC
GAATCGCGCGGAACTAACGACAGTCGCTCCAAGGTCGTCGAACAAAAGGTGAATGTGTTGCGGAGAGCGG
GTGGGAGACAGCGAAAGAGCAACTACGAAACGTGGTGTGGTGGAGGTGAATTATGAAGAGGGCGCGCGAT
TTGAAAAGTATGTATATAAAAAATATATCCCGGTGTTTTATGTAGCGATAAACGAGTTTTTGATGTAAGG
TATGCAGGTGTGTAAGTCTTTTGGTTAGAAGACAAATCCAAAGTCTACTTGTGGGGATGTTCGAAGGGGA
AATACTTGTATTCTATAGGTCATATCTTGTTTTTATTGGCACAAATATAATTACATTAGCTTTTTGAGGG
GGCAATAAACAGTAAACACGATGGTAATAATGGTAAAAAAAAAAACAAGCAGTTATTTCGGATATATGTC
GGCTACTCCTTGCGTCGGGCCCGAAGTCTTAGAGCCAGATATGCGAGCACCCGGAAGCTCACGATGAGAA
TGGCCAGACCATGATGAAATAACATAAGGTGGTCCCGTCGGCAAGAGACATCCACTTAACGTATGCTTGC
AATAAGTGCGAGTGAAAGGAATAGTATTCTGAGTGTCGTATTGAGTCTGAGTGAGACAGCGATATGATTG
TTGATTAACCCTTAGCATGTCCGTGGGGTTTGAATTAACTCATAATATTAATTAGACGAAATTATTTTTA
AAGTTTTATTTTTAATAATTTGCGAGTACGCAAAGCTTGGGCTGCATCTCTCCGGATCCAAGCTTGCATG
CCTGCAGGTCGGAGTACTGTCCTCCGAGCGGAGTACTGTCCTCCGAGCGGAGTACTGTCCTCCGAGCGGA
GTACTGTCCTCCGAGCGGAGTACTGTCCTCCGAGCGGAGACTCTAGCGAGCGCCGGAGTATAAATAGAGG
CGCTTCGTCTACGGAGCGACAATTCAATTCAAACAAGCAAAGTGAACACGTCGCTAAGCGAAAGCTAAGC
AAATAAACAAGCGCAGCTGAACAAGCTAAACAATCTGCAGTAAAGTGCAAGTTAAAGTGAATCAATTAAA
AGTAACCAGCAACCAAGTAAATCAACTGCAACTACTGAAATCTGCCAAGAAGTAATTATTGAATACAAGA
AGAGAACTCTGAATAGGGAATTGG
Features (pLannotate 1.2.2; 20 found; start..end, strand, type, name):
     19..336     +  CDS            GLRX: GLRX1_HUMAN - Also known as GRX. Experimental evidence at protein level: Swiss-Prot protein existence level 1. Has a glutathione-disulfide oxidoreductase activity in the presence of NADPH and glutathione reductase. Reduces low molecular weight disulfides and proteins. From Homo sapiens (Human).
    439..1155    +  CDS            EGFP: the original enhanced GFP (Yang et al., 1996) mammalian codon-optimized
   1169..1243    +  CDS            small t antigen (fragment): SV40 (simian virus 40) small t antigen
   1245..1310    +  intron         small t intron: SV40 (simian virus 40) small t antigen intron
   1440..1460    +  CDS            SV40 NLS: nuclear localization signal of SV40 (simian virus 40) large T antigen
   1779..1862    +  CDS            large T antigen (fragment): large T antigen from SV40 (simian virus 40)
   1885..2019    +  polyA_signal   SV40 poly(A) signal: SV40 polyadenylation signal
   2524..5406    +  CDS            mini-white: Drosophila white gene eye color pigment; white; This is a modified version of the white gene lacking part of the first intron.
   6184..6769    -  misc_feature   P element 5' end: No description available
   6770..6998    -  CDS            mini-white (fragment): Drosophila white gene eye color pigment; white; This is a modified version of the white gene lacking part of the first intron.
   7004..7592    -  rep_origin     ori: high-copy-number ColE1/pMB1/pBR322/pUC origin of replication
   7763..8623    -  CDS            AmpR: β-lactamase; bla; confers resistance to ampicillin, carbenicillin, and related antibiotics
   8624..8728    -  promoter       AmpR promoter: bla
   8823..8858    +  CDS            rop (fragment): Rop protein, which maintains plasmids at low copy number; rop
   8960..9029    +  misc_feature   bom (fragment): basis of mobility region from pBR322
   9028..9530    -  gene           mini-white (fragment): white; This modified version of the white gene lacks part of the first intron.
   9530..9762    -  misc_feature   P element 3' end: P element 3' end
   9790..9811    -  misc_feature   MCS (fragment): pUC18/19 multiple cloning site
   9810..9904    +  protein_bind   5X UAS: five tandem copies of the "ScaI site" 17-mer CGGAGTACTGTCCTCCG, an upstream activating sequence (UAS) that efficiently binds yeast Gal4 (Webster et al., 1988; Pfeiffer et al., 2010) GAL4
   9923..10161   +  promoter       hsp70 promoter: Drosophila melanogaster hsp70Bb promoter
