[The description below was written by a language model from this plasmid's Addgene catalogue record and pLannotate feature annotations shown in this document.]
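Description:
pUAST cyto Grx1-roGFP2 is a 10,174 bp Drosophila expression and transformation plasmid built on the pUAST backbone, designed to express a cytosolic glutathione redox sensor under the Gal4/UAS binary system. In bacteria it is propagated through a high-copy ColE1/pUC-type origin and selected with ampicillin via the β-lactamase gene. For fly transgenesis, the expression cassette and a mini-white eye-colour marker lie between P element 5' and 3' ends. This allows transposase-mediated insertion into the germline and identification of transformants by rescue of eye pigmentation in a white mutant background.

The payload is human glutaredoxin-1 (GLRX) fused at its C terminus to roGFP2, a redox-sensitive GFP variant. The automated annotation labels this portion as EGFP, reflecting its close sequence similarity to roGFP2. The gap between the two coding regions in the feature table suggests a linker, though none is annotated. Transcription is driven by five tandem Gal4-binding UAS sites placed upstream of the Drosophila hsp70 minimal promoter, so the fusion is produced only in cells or tissues where a Gal4 driver is active. Downstream, the SV40 small t intron and SV40 polyadenylation signal provide splicing and 3' end processing. The annotated SV40 T antigen fragments and NLS belong to this terminator region rather than to the expressed protein.

No targeting sequence is recorded, consistent with the cytosolic localisation stated in the name and purpose. Coupling glutaredoxin to roGFP2 lets the probe equilibrate with the glutathione redox couple. The associated publication used such sensors for in vivo mapping of oxidized glutathione and redox homeostasis in flies. The depositor notes that sequence discrepancies found during quality control should not affect function.
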