Addgene plasmid #64994: pUAST cyto Grx1-roGFP2
Purpose: for expression of cytosolic Grx1-roGFP2 with the Gal4 expression system in drosophila
Depositing lab: Tobias Dick. Depositing organization: Deutsches Krebsforschungszentrum (DKFZ). Publication: In vivo mapping of hydrogen peroxide and oxidized glutathione reveals chemical and regional specificity of redox homeostasis. Albrecht SC, Barata AG, Grosshans J, Teleman AA, Dick TP. Cell Metab. 2011 Dec 7;14(6):819-29. doi: 10.1016/j.cmet.2011.10.010. Epub 2011 Nov 17. PubMed 22100409.
Backbone
  Vector backbone: pUAST
  Total vector size (bp): 10174
  Vector type: Insect Expression
Growth in bacteria
  Bacterial resistance: Ampicillin, 100 μg/mL
  Growth temperature: 37°C
  Growth strain: DH5alpha
  Copy number: Unknown
Gene/Insert
  Gene/Insert name: Glutaredoxin-1 (alt name: GLRX1_HUMAN)
  Species: H. sapiens (human)
  Entrez Gene: GLRX (a.k.a. GRX, GRX1)
  Tag / fusion protein: roGFP2 (C terminal on insert)
Terms and licenses: Academic/Nonprofit Terms; Industry Terms: Not Available to Industry
Depositor comments: Sequence discrepancies found during QC should not affect function
How to cite: pUAST cyto Grx1-roGFP2 was a gift from Tobias Dick (Addgene plasmid # 64994 ; http://n2t.net/addgene:64994 ; RRID:Addgene_64994)
