>Addgene plasmid #64994 | pUAST cyto Grx1-roGFP2 | addgene partial sequence | sequence record 116231 | pCasper-hs 5'-GCAACTACTGAAATCTGCCAAG-3'
CTCTGAATAGGGAATTGGGAATTCGTTAACAGATCTATGGCTCAAGAGTTTGTGAACTGCAAAATCCAGC
CTGGGAAGGTGGTTGTGTTCATCAAGCCCACCTGCCCGTACTGCAGGAGGGCCCAAGAGATCCTCAGTCA
ATTGCCCATCAAACAAGGGCTTCTGGAATTTGTCGATATCACAGCCACCAACCACACTAACGAGATTCAA
GATTATTTGCAACAGCTCACGGGAGCAAGAACGGTGCCTCGAGTCTTTATTGGTAAAGATTGTATAGGCG
GATGCAGTGATCTAGTCTCTTTGCAACAGAGTGGGGAACTGCTGACGCGGCTAAAGCAGATTGGAGCTCT
GCAGACTAGTGGTGGTTCAGGTGGTGGTGGTTCAGGTGGTGGTGGTTCAGGTGGAGGAGGATCAGGAGGA
GGAGGATCAGGAGGAGGAGGATCAGGAGGAGAATTCGTGAGCAAGGGCGAGGAGCTGTTCACCGGGGTGG
TGCCCATCCTGGTCGAGCTGGACGGCGACGTAAACGGCCACAAGTTCAGCGTGTCCGGCGAGGGCGAGGG
CGATGCCACCTACGGCAAGCTGACCCTGAAGTTCATCTCCACCACCGGCAAGCTGCCCGTGCCCTGGCCC
ACCCTCGTGACCACCCTGACCTACGGCGTGCAGTGCTTCAGCCGCTACCCCGACCACATGAAGCAGCACG
ACTTCTTCAAGTCCGCCATGCCCGAAGGCTACGTCCAGGAGCGCACCATCTTCTTCAAGGACGACGGCAA
CTACAAGA
