>Addgene plasmid #64994 | pUAST cyto Grx1-roGFP2 | addgene partial sequence | sequence record 116233 | SV40pA-R 5'-GAAATTTGTGATGCTATTGC-3'
GTTAACAACAACAATTGCATTCATTTTATGTTTCAGGTTCAGGGGGAGGTGTGGGAGGTTTTTTAAAGCA
AGTAAAACCTCTACAAATGTGGTATGGCTGATTATGATCTCTAGTCAAGGCACTATACATCAAATATTTT
TCCATAATTTTCTTGTATAGCAGTGCAGCTTTTTCCTTTGTGGTGTAAATAGCAAAGCAAGCAAGAGTTC
TATTACTAAACACAGCATGACTCAAAAAACTTAGCAATTCTGAAGGAAAGTCCTTGGGGTCTTCTACCTT
TCTCTTCTTTTTTGGAGGAGTAGAATGTTGAGAGTCAGCAGTAGCCTCATCATCACTAGATGGCATTTCT
TCTGAGCAAAACAGGTTTTCCTCATTAAAGGCATTCCACCACTGCTCCCATTCATCAGTTCCATAGGTTG
GAATCTAAAATACACAAACAATTAGAATCAGTAGTTTAACACATTATACACTTAAAAATTTTATATTTAC
CTTAGAGCTTTAAATCTCTGTAGGTAGTTTGTCCAATTATGTCACACCACAGAAGTAAGGTTCCTTCACA
AAGATCCTCTAGAGGTACCTTACTTGTACAGCTCGTCCATGCCGAGAGTGATCCCGGCGGCGGTCACGAA
CTCCAGCAGGACCATGTGATCGCGCTTCTCGTTGGGGTCTTTGCTCAGGGCGGAGCAGGTGCTCAGGTAG
TGGTTGTCGGGCAGCAGCACGGGGCCGTCGCCGAT
